Addgene plasmid #224398: pBAD02_CBASS_Escherichia_coli_K71-77
Purpose: For expression of the type I CBASS system encoded by Escherichia coli K71-77
Depositing lab: Philip Kranzusch. Depositing organization: Dana-Farber Cancer Institute. Publication: A large-scale type I CBASS antiphage screen identifies the phage prohead protease as a key determinant of immune activation and evasion. Richmond-Buccola D, Hobbs SJ, Garcia JM, Toyoda H, Gao J, Shao S, Lee ASY, Kranzusch PJ. Cell Host Microbe. 2024 Jul 10;32(7):1074-1088.e5. doi: 10.1016/j.chom.2024.05.021. Epub 2024 Jun 24. PubMed 38917809.
Backbone
  Vector backbone: pBAD02
  Vector type: Bacterial Expression
Growth in bacteria
  Bacterial resistance: Ampicillin, 100 μg/mL
  Growth temperature: 37°C
  Growth strain: DH5alpha
  Copy number: High Copy
Gene/Insert
  Gene/Insert name: Phospholipase_EcCdnE_DisA-like
  Species: Escherichia coli K71-77
  Cloning method: Gene Synthesis
Terms and licenses: Academic/Nonprofit Terms; Industry Terms: Not Available to Industry
Depositor comments: Genome sourced from Integrated Microbial Genomes & Microbiomes (IMG/M), Genome 2663762841
How to cite: pBAD02_CBASS_Escherichia_coli_K71-77 was a gift from Philip Kranzusch (Addgene plasmid # 224398 ; http://n2t.net/addgene:224398 ; RRID:Addgene_224398)
