[The description below was written by a language model from this plasmid's Addgene catalogue record and pLannotate feature annotations shown in this document.]
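Description:
pBAD02_CBASS_Escherichia_coli_K71-77 is a bacterial expression plasmid built on the pBAD02 backbone that carries the type I CBASS (cyclic oligonucleotide-based antiphage signalling system) operon of Escherichia coli K71-77, produced by gene synthesis from a genome sequence in a public microbial genome database. It is propagated in E. coli from a ColE1/pMB1-family origin, listed as high copy, and selected with ampicillin through a β-lactamase gene driven by its own promoter. A pBR322-derived bom region and a short remnant of the rop gene are also annotated in the backbone.

The operon sits downstream of the araBAD promoter, with the divergently transcribed araC regulator alongside, so that expression is controlled by L-arabinose. The rrnB T1 and T2 terminators close the transcription unit. The insert is named as a phospholipase, EcCdnE and a DisA-like gene. The feature table identifies the first two: capE, a patatin-like phospholipase effector that is activated by binding 3',3'-cyclic UMP-AMP, and cdnE, the cyclic dinucleotide synthase that makes this second messenger from UTP and ATP. Together they form the sensor/signal-generating enzyme and effector pair. Roughly 1.8 kb between the end of cdnE and the terminators carries no annotation; this presumably holds the DisA-like component named in the insert field, although the feature table does not confirm it.

The stated purpose is expression of this CBASS system, and the associated publication describes a large-scale type I CBASS antiphage screen examining phage determinants of immune activation and evasion.
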