Features (pLannotate 1.2.2; 11 found; start..end, strand, type, name):
    156..196     -  CDS            rop (fragment): Rop protein, which maintains plasmids at low copy number; rop
    318..1196    -  CDS            araC: L-arabinose regulatory protein; araC
   1223..1507    +  promoter       araBAD promoter: araBAD; promoter of the L-arabinose operon of E. coli; the araC regulatory gene is transcribed in the opposite direction (Guzman et al., 1995)
   1541..2500    +  CDS            capE: CAPE_ECOLX - Experimental evidence at protein level: Swiss-Prot protein existence level 1. Phospholipase that is activated upon binding to the cyclic dinucleotide (CDN) second messenger 3',3'-cyclic UMP-AMP (3',3'-cUAMP). From Escherichia coli.
   2519..3409    +  CDS            cdnE: CDNE_ECOLX - Experimental evidence at protein level: Swiss-Prot protein existence level 1. Cyclic dinucleotide synthase that catalyzes the synthesis of 3',3'-cyclic UMP-AMP (cUMP-AMP) from UTP and ATP, a second messenger for cell signal transduction. Controls the activity of cUAMP-activated phospholipase CapE, a patatin-like lipase that is a direct cUMP-AMP receptor encoded in the cdnE operon. From Escherichia coli.
   5236..5307    +  terminator     rrnB T1 terminator: transcription terminator T1 from the E. coli rrnB gene
   5368..5395    +  terminator     rrnB T2 terminator: transcription terminator T2 from the E. coli rrnB gene
   5414..5505    +  promoter       AmpR promoter: bla
   5506..6366    +  CDS            AmpR: β-lactamase; bla; confers resistance to ampicillin, carbenicillin, and related antibiotics
   6537..7125    +  rep_origin     ori: high-copy-number ColE1/pMB1/pBR322/pUC origin of replication
   7311..54      -  misc_feature   bom (across the origin): basis of mobility region from pBR322
>Addgene plasmid #224398 | pBAD02_CBASS_Escherichia_coli_K71-77 | addgene full sequence | sequence record 444241 | Addgene NGS Result
ATAGTTAAGCCAGTATACACTCCGCTATCGCTACGTGACTGGGTCATGGCTGCGCCCCGACACCCGCCAA
CACCCGCTGACGCGCCCTGACGGGCTTGTCTGCTCCCGGCATCCGCTTACAGACAAGCTGTGACCGTCTC
CGGGAGCTGCATGTGTCAGAGGTTTTCACCGTCATCACCGAAACGCGCGAGGCAGCAGATCAATTCGCGC
GCGAAGGCGAAGCGGCATGCATAATGTGCCTGTCAAATGGACGAAGCAGGGATTCTGCAAACCCTATGCT
ACTCCGTCAAGCCGTCAATTGTCTGATTCGTTACCAATTATGACAACTTGACGGCTACATCATTCACTTT
TTCTTCACAACCGGCACGGAACTCGCTCGGGCTGGCCCCGGTGCATTTTTTAAATACCCGCGAGAAATAG
AGTTGATCGTCAAAACCAACATTGCGACCGACGGTGGCGATAGGCATCCGGGTGGTGCTCAAAAGCAGCT
TCGCCTGGCTGATACGTTGGTCCTCGCGCCAGCTTAAGACGCTAATCCCTAACTGCTGGCGGAAAAGATG
TGACAGACGCGACGGCGACAAGCAAACATGCTGTGCGACGCTGGCGATATCAAAATTGCTGTCTGCCAGG
TGATCGCTGATGTACTGACAAGCCTCGCGTACCCGATTATCCATCGGTGGATGGAGCGACTCGTTAATCG
CTTCCATGCGCCGCAGTAACAATTGCTCAAGCAGATTTATCGCCAGCAGCTCCGAATAGCGCCCTTCCCC
TTGCCCGGCGTTAATGATTTGCCCAAACAGGTCGCTGAAATGCGGCTGGTGCGCTTCATCCGGGCGAAAG
AACCCCGTATTGGCAAATATTGACGGCCAGTTAAGCCATTCATGCCAGTAGGCGCGCGGACGAAAGTAAA
CCCACTGGTGATACCATTCGCGAGCCTCCGGATGACGACCGTAGTGATGAATCTCTCCTGGCGGGAACAG
CAAAATATCACCCGGTCGGCAAACAAATTCTCGTCCCTGATTTTTCACCACCCCCTGACCGCGAATGGTG
AGATTGAGAATATAACCTTTCATTCCCAGCGGTCGGTCGATAAAAAAATCGAGATAACCGTTGGCCTCAA
TCGGCGTTAAACCCGCCACCAGATGGGCATTAAACGAGTATCCCGGCAGCAGGGGATCATTTTGCGCTTC
AGCCATACTTTTCATACTCCCGCCATTCAGAGAAGAAACCAATTGTCCATATTGCATCAGACATTGCCGT
CACTGCGTCTTTTACTGGCTCTTCTCGCTAACCAAACCGGTAACCCCGCTTATTAAAAGCATTCTGTAAC
AAAGCGGGACCAAAGCCATGACAAAAACGCGTAACAAAAGTGTCTATAATCACGGCAGAAAAGTCCACAT
TGATTATTTGCACGGCGTCACACTTTGCTATGCCATAGCATTTTTATCCATAAGATTAGCGGATCCTACC
TGACGCTTTTTATCGCAACTCTCTACTGTTTCTCCATACCCGTTTTTTGGGCTAACAGGAGGAATTAACC
ATGACTTACTCTGTTTCGCCGTCATCACTACTCACCGAGTACGGCAACGACAACATATGCCGTGTTCTCG
CACTTGATGGTGGCGGTGCAAAGGGCTTTTATACGCTGGGTGTCCTCAAGGAAATTGAGGCTATGCTTGG
GTGCCCATTATATAAGAGGTTTGATCTTGTATTTGGTACTAGCACCGGTGCGATTATTGCCGCGCTCATC
GCTCTAGGATACGAAGTAGATCAAATACACGCACTGTACACCGAACATGTACCACGAGTTATGTCCAGCC
GGTCGGCTGCGGCAAGAACAATGGCGCTCCAGGATTTGGCTAAGGAAGTTTTTCAAGACAAGACATTCGA
AGATGTTCTGATGGGTATTGGCATCGTCGCAACTCGATGGATGACCGAAAGACCAATGATCTTCAAAGGT
AATGTTGTGCAGGCCCATGGTCGCAAGGGAACCTTCAGTCCTGGATTCGGGGTCAGCATCGCTGATGCAG
TGCAAGCGTCTTGCTCGGCTTATCCGTTCTTCGAAAGGAAAGTGATTGTTACCGCAGCAGGAGATAAGGT
TGAGTTGATCGATGGAGGTTACTGCGCAAACAACCCCACCTTGTTTGCAATCGCCGACGCCACTGTCGCT
CTGAAAAAAGATCACAAGGATATCCGGGTTATAAATGTCGGTGTTGGTATCTATCCAGAACCTAAACCAG
GTCTCCTTATGCGGATTGCTAAGAAATGGCTCGCAGTCCAGCTGCTTCAAAAAACTTTAGAGATCAATAC
ACAATCGATGGATCAACTACGCGACATTCTATTCAAAGATATTCCGACGATTCGGATCAGCGACACATTC
GAACGGCCTGAGATGGCGACAGATTTACTTGAGTACAATTTAGATAAACTGAATACCCTTCGACAGCGTG
GTAGGGAGTCTTTTGGAGCTCGTGAGGCACAATTAAGAGAGTTTCTGATATGAGTGAGGCGAAATAATAT
GGGAATACCTGAATCACAGCTCGATACATGGTCCCACCAAGGATCTATTGCACAGTCTGCCTCGACTTAT
AGCATTATAAAGAATGCATTAGAGAGCGCAAACACTAAGTATCATGGAAAGAATTTTAAAGTATTCCTTC
AGGGCTCCTATGGAAACGATACTAACATTTATGCTGAAAGTGACGTTGATGTAGTCATATGTCTTGATGA
TGTCTACTACAGTGACCTCACACAGTTATCACCAGAAGACAAAGATGCGTATGACCGTGCATTTGTTCCT
GCAACCTACTCGTATACTCAATTTAAGCAAGATGTGCTTGAGGCTCTTACAGAGCGCTTCGGGTCTGATG
TTAAGGTCGGAGATAAGGCCATAGTTGTAGCGGCAAATGGAAGTAGGCGCAAAGCTGACGTTATCGCATC
AATGCAGTTTCGTCGTTATTGGAAATTCAAGGGGCATTACGACTCACAATACGATGAGGGCATCTGTTTC
TTTAATGGCGCTGGTGAACGGATTGCCAATTACCCCAAGCAGCATTCAGAAAATCTCACCTTAAAACATC
AGGCCAGTAATAAATGGCTAAAGCCCATGGTTCGCGTACTGAAGAACCTTCGAAGTAAACTCATTGCTGA
CGGAAAATTGAAGTCAGGACTTGCACCTTCCTATTACCTTGAAGGTCTACTCTACAACGTGCCAAATGAA
AAGTTTGGCACCAGTTATGCTGATTGTTTTGTCAATGCCATGAATTGGATTCAGACAGAAGCAGATAAAG
ACAAGCTGGTATGCGCCAATGAACAGTATTACTTGCTTTGGGAGGGGACACATACCTCATGGGAGAAAGC
CGATGCGGAAGCGTTTATCGACGCTGCAATAAAAATGTGGAATGAATGGTGAAGTGAGTCGACAAAACTG
CTGGTCTTAGGGCACGGCAAACAGCAAGCAGGAGAAATCGAGGTGGCAGGTAGCATCATTAACCTTTTTA
TGTGGGGATATCAGGACAGCTACAGAATTCACATCCAGATTCTGGCACGTAATGTACTGAAAAAATTGGG
TGCACCGGCTGATGCAGAAGTGCTACTTGTTGGTGCTCGCCGCCCTGGCAGTAAAAATGCGAATCCGATA
TGCGTAGAGCCAGAAGATGGTAAGTGGCATCTATCTTTGTTTGAAGGATTGCTGGATTCAGTTGAATCGA
TTTACAAGAATCATCGGTTACAGAGTATGATTTTTGGTGATGGGCCAAGCATGCGCGACAAGCCAGAGTG
GATACGTCGCGACTCAGTGCGAACATCGGTTAGTAAGGCACTTGATGCTTTTGATACCGAGCAAAACGTA
ACGTCATTTTGCGGAGAGTCTAGGCGAATAGACGACTATTATGTCACCCCAGTCATACAGATTCCAAACG
ACACTTTCGAGAAATTCCCTCCTTTGCTCTCCAAGTCTGTTGACGAAAGCCAACAAGGACATGGATTTCG
TAGTCTGATACATGCAGCGATGTATGCGGTTCTTCGTGAGGCTACCGAGGAATTGCATAACCCTGATCCA
GGAAGATTTATCCATGGCAGTATGAGAGATGCCGAGGAAATAATACGGATTGCTGCAAACGACTTTCTGC
ACACCGCAGGCCTCTCGATCGAACGAAGATACATTCATACTGATCTTTTCGATGCTTTGAACCTTGTCTC
CTCTCTTATGTACGAGGGGGCGAAAGGCATAGGTCAGCTCATTCTCGTCGATCCAGATAACGAGGCGGTT
GAGTTCCTGGCGAAGTTTGTTGAGCCAGTTCCCTTTCGTGAGCCACGATGGGTTCGGAAAGTCTTGCAGA
TGGCGGCATCAGGTGTCGGCATTATCGCAAATAGTCAGTACATCTATGGACTTGGGAGACTGAAGAAGTC
GCACGATCCCAGTGCACAAGATGCGTTCACGGTAGATTTTATAGATCATTATCACTGGCAGTTGTACTGC
GGTAACCAAGCACTGCTTCTCAGTCAATATGCTGTGCCCAAACTTCCACAGGAGCCTTTTGACAAAGCTG
CCTTCCTGGCAAATTACGCGAGACTATTTCCGTTGTCTTCACAAGATAGTGGATTGCACTTGTGGAACCT
TCTGATGACCCAAACCAGTCAGGGGCATGGGAGCATGATTGTCGTTGCGGAAGATGCGGCCTGCGAGGCG
AATCGACTTTGCAAGCAAGGTACTAGAATCGTGCCAACTAAGCTCACTGAATCACTCCTTCGAAGTGTCA
GCGGTATTGATGGCACAATACTGCTTGATCCTGCTGGTCTTTGCCATGCTATCGGGATTATTCTCGACGG
TGAAGCGACCGATGAGTGTACGCCATCAAGGGGATCTCGGTATAATTCCGGAGTGCGTTACGTACAAACG
AGCGGCACTCGAAGGCTTGCGATCGTCGTGTCGGATGATCGAACAGTCGATATCATTCCTCAAATCAAGC
GACTGTGCAGTCGTTCAAAAATAGAACAATGTGTCGTAACACTGGAGGCGGCAACGCTCGACAACTATCA
TGATTCTCGGAATTGGTTAAACGACCATCGCTTCTATATCAACGCTGAGCAATGCGCTCGAATTAATGCC
GTACTCGACAAACTAGATGCCGTTCCAAAAGAAGTAGGTCTTATCTATTTTGAAACTGAGAGATTTGAAG
TTGACCCAGAGATGGACGAAAGCTATCTCATAGACTGATAAGAATTCCCAGGCATCAAATAAAACGAAAG
GCTCAGTCGAAAGACTGGGCCTTTCGTTTTATCTGTTGTTTGTCGGTGAACGCTCTCCAGCTGGTACCAT
ATGGCGGGCAGGACGCCCGCCATAAACTGCCAGGCATCAAATTAAGCAGAAGGCCATCCTGACGGATGGC
CTTTTTGCGTTTCTACAAACTCTTTTGTTTATTTTTCTAAATACATTCAAATATGTATCCGCTCATGAGA
CAATAACCCTGATAAATGCTTCAATAATATTGAAAAAGGAAGAGTATGAGTATTCAACATTTCCGTGTCG
CCCTTATTCCCTTTTTTGCGGCATTTTGCCTTCCTGTTTTTGCTCACCCAGAAACGCTGGTGAAAGTAAA
AGATGCTGAAGATCAGTTGGGTGCACGAGTGGGTTACATCGAACTGGATCTCAACAGCGGTAAGATCCTT
GAGAGTTTTCGCCCCGAAGAACGTTTTCCAATGATGAGCACTTTTAAAGTTCTGCTATGTGGCGCGGTAT
TATCCCGTGTTGACGCCGGGCAAGAGCAACTCGGTCGCCGCATACACTATTCTCAGAATGACTTGGTTGA
GTACTCACCAGTCACAGAAAAGCATCTTACGGATGGCATGACAGTAAGAGAATTATGCAGTGCTGCCATA
ACCATGAGTGATAACACTGCGGCCAACTTACTTCTGACAACGATCGGAGGACCGAAGGAGCTAACCGCTT
TTTTGCACAACATGGGGGATCATGTAACTCGCCTTGATCGTTGGGAACCGGAGCTGAATGAAGCCATACC
AAACGACGAGCGTGACACCACGATGCCTGTAGCAATGGCAACAACGTTGCGCAAACTATTAACTGGCGAA
CTACTTACTCTAGCTTCCCGGCAACAATTAATAGACTGGATGGAGGCGGATAAAGTTGCAGGACCACTTC
TGCGCTCGGCCCTTCCGGCTGGCTGGTTTATTGCTGATAAATCTGGAGCCGGTGAGCGTGGGTCTCGCGG
TATCATTGCAGCACTGGGGCCAGATGGTAAGCCCTCCCGTATCGTAGTTATCTACACGACGGGGAGTCAG
GCAACTATGGATGAACGAAATAGACAGATCGCTGAGATAGGTGCCTCACTGATTAAGCATTGGTAACTGT
CAGACCAAGTTTACTCATATATACTTTAGATTGATTTAAAACTTCATTTTTAATTTAAAAGGATCTAGGT
GAAGATCCTTTTTGATAATCTCATGACCAAAATCCCTTAACGTGAGTTTTCGTTCCACTGAGCGTCAGAC
CCCGTAGAAAAGATCAAAGGATCTTCTTGAGATCCTTTTTTTCTGCGCGTAATCTGCTGCTTGCAAACAA
AAAAACCACCGCTACCAGCGGTGGTTTGTTTGCCGGATCAAGAGCTACCAACTCTTTTTCCGAAGGTAAC
TGGCTTCAGCAGAGCGCAGATACCAAATACTGTCCTTCTAGTGTAGCCGTAGTTAGGCCACCACTTCAAG
AACTCTGTAGCACCGCCTACATACCTCGCTCTGCTAATCCTGTTACCAGTGGCTGCTGCCAGTGGCGATA
AGTCGTGTCTTACCGGGTTGGACTCAAGACGATAGTTACCGGATAAGGCGCAGCGGTCGGGCTGAACGGG
GGGTTCGTGCACACAGCCCAGCTTGGAGCGAACGACCTACACCGAACTGAGATACCTACAGCGTGAGCTA
TGAGAAAGCGCCACGCTTCCCGAAGGGAGAAAGGCGGACAGGTATCCGGTAAGCGGCAGGGTCGGAACAG
GAGAGCGCACGAGGGAGCTTCCAGGGGGAAACGCCTGGTATCTTTATAGTCCTGTCGGGTTTCGCCACCT
CTGACTTGAGCGTCGATTTTTGTGATGCTCGTCAGGGGGGCGGAGCCTATGGAAAAACGCCAGCAACGCG
GCCTTTTTACGGTTCCTGGCCTTTTGCTGGCCTTTTGCTCACATGTTCTTTCCTGCGTTATCCCCTGATT
CTGTGGATAACCGTATTACCGCCTTTGAGTGAGCTGATACCGCTCGCCGCAGCCGAACGACCGAGCGCAG
CGAGTCAGTGAGCGAGGAAGCGGAAGAGCGCCTGATGCGGTATTTTCTCCTTACGCATCTGTGCGGTATT
TCACACCGCATATGGTGCACTCTCAGTACAATCTGCTCTGATGCCGC
